>Addgene plasmid #185385 | pDisplay-GRAB_OTmut | addgene full sequence | sequence record 365773 | Addgene NGS Result
GCGCGCGTTGACATTGATTATTGACTAGTTATTAATAGTAATCAATTACGGGGTCATTAGTTCATAGCCC
ATATATGGAGTTCCGCGTTACATAACTTACGGTAAATGGCCCGCCTGGCTGACCGCCCAACGACCCCTGC
CCATTGACGTCAATAATGACGTATGTTCCCATAGTAACGCCAATAGGGACTTTCCATTGACGTCAATGGG
TGGAGTATTTACGGTAAACTGCCCACTTGGCAGTACATCAAGTGTATCATATGCCAAGTACGCCCCCTAT
TGACGTCAATGACGGTAAATGGCCCGCCTGGCATTATGCCCAGTACATGACCTTATGGGACTTTCCTACT
TGGCAGTACATCTACGTATTAGTCATCGCTATTACCATGGTGATGCGGTTTTGGCAGTACATCAATGGGC
GTGGATAGCGGTTTGACTCACGGGGATTTCCAAGTCTCCACCCCATTGACGTCAATGGGAGTTTGTTTTG
GCACCAAAATCAACGGGACTTTCCAAAATGTCGTAACAACTCCGCCCCATTGACGCAAATGGGCGGTAGG
CGTGTACGGTGGGAGGTCTATATAAGCAGAGCTCTCTGGCTAACTAGAGAACCCACTGCTTACTGGCTTA
TCGAAATTAATACGACTCACTATAGGGAGACCCAAGCTTGGTACCGAGCTCGGATCCACTAGTAACGGCC
GCCAGTGTGCTGGAATTCGGCTTGGGGATATCCACCATGGAGACAGACACACTCCTGCTATGGGTACTGC
TGCTCTGGGTTCCAGGTTCCACTGGTGACACAAGTTTGTACAAAAAAGTTGGCACCACCGGTGAGGGTGC
GTTTGCGGCTAACTGGAGCGCTGAGGCGGTCAACGGGAGCGCGGCGCCGCCGGGAACCGAGGGCAATCGC
ACTGCCGGGCCGCCACAGCGCAACGAGGCCCTGGCGCGGGTGGAGGTGGCCGTGCTGTGCCTCATCCTGT
TCCTGGCGCTGAGCGGCAACGCGTGCGTGCTGCTAGCGCTGCGCACCACGCGCCACAAGCACTCGCGCCT
CTTCTTCTTCATGAAGCACCTGAGCATAGCCGACCTGGTAGTGGCGGTGTTCCAGGTGCTGCCGCAGCTT
CTGTGGGACATCACGTTCCGCTTCTACGGGCCCGACCTGCTGTGCCGCCTCGTCAAGTACCTGCAGGTTG
TGGGCATGTTCGCGTCCACCTACCTGCTGCTGCTCATGTCGCTCGACCGCTGCCTGGCCATCTGCCAGCC
GCTGCGCTCGCTGAGCCGCCGCACCGACCGCCTGGCGGTACTCGTCACATGGCTCGGCTGCCTGGTGGCC
AGCGCGCCGCAGGTGCACATCTTCTCGCTGCGCGAGGTGGCCGACGGTGTCTTCGACTGCTGGGCCGTTT
TCATTCAACCCTGGGGGCCCAAGGCCTACATCACGTGGATCACGCTCGCCGTCTACATTGTGCCCGTCAT
CGTGCTTGCCACCTGCTATGGCCTTATCAGCTTCAAGATCTGGCAGAATTTACGGCTCAAGACGGCGGGA
GGAAACGTCTATATCAAGGCCGACAAGCAGAAGAACGGCATCAAGGCGAACTTCCACATCCGCCACAACA
TCGAGGACGGCGGCGTGCAGCTCGCCTACCACTACCAGCAGAACACCCCCATCGGCGACGGCCCCGTGCT
GCTGCCCGACAACCACTACCTGAGCGTGCAGTCCAAACTTTCGAAAGACCCCAACGAGAAGCGCGATCAC
ATGGTCCTGCTGGAGTTCGTGACCGCCGCCGGGATCACTCTCGGCATGGACGAGCTGTACAAGGGCGGTA
CCGGAGGGAGCATGGTGAGAAAGGGCGAGGAGCTGTTCACCGGGGTGGTGCCCATCCTGGTCGAGCTGGA
CGGCGACGTAAACGGCCACAAGTTCAGCGTGTCCGGCGAGGGTGAGGGCGATGCCACCGAGGGCAAGCTG
ACCCTGAAGTTCATCTGCACCACCGGCAAGCTGCCCGTGCCCTGGCCCACCCTCGTGACCACCCTGACCT
ACGGCGTGCAGTGCTTCAGCCGCTACCCCGACCACATGAAGCAGCACGACTTCTTCAAGTCCGCCATGCC
CGAAGGCTACATCCAGGAGCGCACCATCTTCTTCAAGGACGACGGCAACTACAAGACCCGCGCCGAGGTG
AAGTTCGAGGGCGACACCCTGGTGAACCGCATCGAGCTGAAGGGCATCGACTTCAAGGAGGACGGCAACA
TCCTGGGGCACAAGCTGGAGTACAACACCGGAGCAGCAGCAAAGCTCATCTCTAAGGCCAAGATCCGCAC
GGTCAAGATGACCTTCATCGTCGTGCTGGCCTTCATCGTGTGCTGGACGCCATTCTTTTTCGTGCAGATG
TGGAGTGTCTGGGATGCCGATGCGCCCAAGGAAGCCTCACCTTTCATCATCGCCATGCTCCTGGCCAGCC
TCAACAGCTGCTGCAACCCCTGGATCTACATGCTCTTCACGGGCCACCTCTTCCAAGAACTTGTGCAGCG
CTTCCTCTGCTGCTCATTCCGCCGCCTGAAAGGCAGCCGGCCTGGGGAGACAAGCGTCAGCAAAAAGAGC
AACTCGTCTACCTTTGTCCTGAGCCAGTACAGCTCCAGCCAGAGAAGATGCTCGCAGCCATCCACGCTGT
GAGCTAGCGCCCCTCTCCCTCCCCCCCCCCTAACGTTACTGGCCGAAGCCGCTTGGAATAAGGCCGGTGT
GCGTTTGTCTATATGTTATTTTCCACCATATTGCCGTCTTTTGGCAATGTGAGGGCCCGGAAACCTGGCC
CTGTCTTCTTGACGAGCATTCCTAGGGGTCTTTCCCCTCTCGCCAAAGGAATGCAAGGTCTGTTGAATGT
CGTGAAGGAAGCAGTTCCTCTGGAAGCTTCTTGAAGACAAACAACGTCTGTAGCGACCCTTTGCAGGCAG
CGGAACCCCCCACCTGGCGACAGGTGCCTCTGCGGCCAACGCCACGTGTATAAGATACACCTGCAAAGGC
GGCACAACCCCAGTGCCACGTTGTGAGTTGGATAGTTGTGGAAAGAGTCAAATGGCTCTCCTCAAGCGTA
TTCAACAAGGGGCTGAAGGATGCCCAGAAGGTACCCCATTGTATGGGATCTGATCTGGGGCCTCGGTACA
CATGCTTTACATGTGTTTAGTCGAGGTTAAAAAAACGTCTAGGCCCCCCGAACCACGGGGACGTGGTTTT
CCTTTGAAAAACACGATGATAATATGGCCACAACCATGGTGAGCAAGGGCGAGGAGGATAACATGGCCAT
CATCAAGGAGTTCATGCGCTTCAAGGTGCACATGGAGGGCTCCGTGAACGGCCACGAGTTCGAGATCGAG
GGCGAGGGCGAGGGCCGCCCCTACGAGGGCACCCAGACCGCCAAGCTGAAGGTGACCAAGGGTGGCCCCC
TGCCCTTCGCCTGGGACATCCTGTCCCCTCAGTTCATGTACGGCTCCAAGGCCTACGTGAAGCACCCCGC
CGACATCCCCGACTACTTGAAGCTGTCCTTCCCCGAGGGCTTCAAGTGGGAGCGCGTGATGAACTTCGAG
GACGGCGGCGTGGTGACCGTGACCCAGGACTCCTCCCTGCAGGACGGCGAGTTCATCTACAAGGTGAAGC
TGCGCGGCACCAACTTCCCCTCCGACGGCCCCGTAATGCAGAAGAAGACCATGGGCTGGGAGGCCTCCTC
CGAGCGGATGTACCCCGAGGACGGCGCCCTGAAGGGCGAGATCAAGCAGAGGCTGAAGCTGAAGGACGGC
GGCCACTACGACGCTGAGGTCAAGACCACCTACAAGGCCAAGAAGCCCGTGCAGCTGCCCGGCGCCTACA
ACGTCAACATCAAGTTGGACATCACCTCCCACAACGAGGACTACACCATCGTGGAACAGTACGAACGCGC
CGAGGGCCGCCACTCCACCGGCGGCATGGACGAGCTGTACAAGGATGGTAAAAAGAAGAAAAAGAAGTCA
AAGACAAAGTGTGTAATTATGTAAGTCGACGAACAAAAACTCATCTCAGAAGAGGATCTGAATGCTGTGG
GCCAGGACACGCAGGAGGTCATCGTGGTGCCACACTCCTTGCCCTTTAAGGTGGTGGTGATCTCAGCCAT
CCTGGCCCTGGTGGTGCTCACCATCATCTCCCTTATCATCCTCATCATGCTTTGGCAGAAGAAGCCACGT
TAGGCGGCCGCTCGAGATCAGCCTCGACTGTGCCTTCTAGTTGCCAGCCATCTGTTGTTTGCCCCTCCCC
CGTGCCTTCCTTGACCCTGGAAGGTGCCACTCCCACTGTCCTTTCCTAATAAAATGAGGAAATTGCATCG
CATTGTCTGAGTAGGTGTCATTCTATTCTGGGGGGTGGGGTGGGGCAGGACAGCAAGGGGGAGGATTGGG
AAGACAATAGCAGGCATGCTGGGGATGCGGTGGGCTCTATGGCTTCTGAGGCGGAAAGAACCAGTGGCGG
TAATACGGTTATCCACAGAATCGGGGGATAACGCAGGAAAGAACATGTGAGCAAAAGGCCAGCAAAAGGC
CAGGAACCGTAAAAAGGCCGCGTTGCTGGCGTTTTTCCATAGGCTCCGCCCCCCTGACGAGCATCACAAA
AATCGACGCTCAAGTCAGAGGTGGCGAAACCCGACAGGACTATAAAGATACCAGGCGTTTCCCCCTGGAA
GCTCCCTCGTGCGCTCTCCTGTTCCGACCCTGCCGCTTACCGGATACCTGTCCGCCTTTCTCCCTTCGGG
AAGCGTGGCGCTTTCTCATAGCTCACGCTGTAGGTATCTCAGTTCGGTGTAGGTCGTTCGCTCCAAGCTG
GGCTGTGTGCACGAACCCCCCGTTCAGCCCGACCGCTGCGCCTTATCCGGTAACTATCGTCTTGAGTCCA
ACCCGGTAAGACGCGACTTATCGCCACTGGCAGCAGCCACTGGTAACAGGATTAGCAGAGCGAGGTATGT
AGGCGGTGCTACAGAGTTCTTGAAGTGGTGGCCTAACTACGGCTACACTAGAAGAACAGTATTTGGTATC
TGCGCTCTGCTGAAGCCAGTTACCTTCGGAAAAAGAGTTGGTAGCTCTTGATCCGGCAAACAAACCACCG
CTGGTAGCGGTGGTTTTTTTGTTTGCAAGCAGCAGATTACGCGCAGAAAAAAAGGATCTCAAGAAGATCC
TTTGATCTTTTCTACGGGGTCTGACGCTCAGTGGAACGAAAACTCACGTTAAGGGATTTTGGTCATGAGA
TTATCAAAAAGGATCTTCACCTAGATCCTTTTAAATTAAAAATGAAGTTTTAAATCAATCTAAAGTATAT
ATGAGTAACCTGAGGCTATGGCAGGGCCTGCCGCCCCGACGTTGGCTGCGAGCCCTGGGCCTTCACCCGA
ACTTGGGGGGTGGGGTGGGGAAAAGGAAGAAACGCGGGCGTATTGGCCCCAATGGGGTCTCGGTGGGGTA
TCGACAGAGTGCCAGCCCTGGGACCGAACCCCGCGTTTATGAACAAACGACCCAACACCGTGCGTTTTAT
TCTGTCTTTTTATTGCCGTCATAGCGCGGGTTCCTTCCGGTATTGTCTCCTTCCGTGTTTCAGTTAGCCT
CCCCCTAGGGTGGGCGAAGAACTCCAGCATGAGATCCCCGCGCTGGAGGATCATCCAGCCGGCGTCCCGG
AAAACGATTCCGAAGCCCAACCTTTCATAGAAGGCGGCGGTGGAATCGAAATCTCGTGATGGCAGGTTGG
GCGTCGCTTGGTCGGTCATTTCGAACCCCAGAGTCCCGCTCAGAAGAACTCGTCAAGAAGGCGATAGAAG
GCGATGCGCTGCGAATCGGGAGCGGCGATACCGTAAAGCACGAGGAAGCGGTCAGCCCATTCGCCGCCAA
GCTCTTCAGCAATATCACGGGTAGCCAACGCTATGTCCTGATAGCGGTCCGCCACACCCAGCCGGCCACA
GTCGATGAATCCAGAAAAGCGGCCATTTTCCACCATGATATTCGGCAAGCAGGCATCGCCATAGGTCACG
ACGAGATCCTCGCCGTCGGGCATGCTCGCCTTGAGCCTGGCGAACAGTTCGGCTGGCGCGAGCCCCTGAT
GCTCTTCGTCCAGATCATCCTGATCGACAAGACCGGCTTCCATCCGAGTACGTGCTCGCTCGATGCGATG
TTTCGCTTGGTGGTCGAATGGGCAGGTAGCCGGATCAAGCGTATGCAGCCGCCGCATTGCATCAGCCATG
ATGGATACTTTCTCGGCAGGAGCAAGGTGAGATGACAGGAGATCCTGCCCCGGCACTTCGCCCAATAGCA
GCCAGTCCCTTCCCGCTTCAGTGACAACGTCGAGCACAGCTGCGCAAGGAACGCCCGTCGTGGCCAGCCA
CGATAGCCGCGCTGCCTCGTCTTGCAGTTCATTCAGGGCACCGGACAGGTCGGTCTTGACAAAAAGAACC
GGGCGCCCCTGCGCTGACAGCCGGAACACGGCGGCATCAGAGCAGCCGATTGTCTGTTGTGCCCAGTCAT
AGCCGAATAGCCTCTCCACCCAAGCGGCCGGAGAACCTGCGTGCAATCCATCTTGTTCAATCATGCGAAA
CGATCCTCATCCTGTCTCTTGATCGATCTTTGCAAAAGCCTAGGCCTCCAAAAAAGCCTCCTCACTACTT
CTGGAATAGCTCAGAGGCCGGGCCTCGGCCTCTGCATAAATAAAAAAAATTAGTCAGCCATGGGGCGGAG
AATGGGCGGAACTGGGCGGAGTTAGGGGCGGAATGGGCGGAGTTAGGGGCGGGACTATGGTTGCTGACTA
ATTGAGATGCATGCTTTGCATACTTCTGCCTGCTGGGGAGCCTGGGGACTTTCCACACCTGGTTGCTGAC
TAATTGAGATGCATGCTTTGCATACTTCTGCCTGCTGGGGAGCCTGGGGACTTTCCACACCCTAACTGAC
ACACATTCCACAGCTGGTTCTTTCCGCCTCAGGACTCTTCCTTTTTCAATAAATCAATCTAAAGTATATA
TGAGTAAACTTGGTCTGACAGTTACCAATGCTTAATCAGTGAGGCACCTATCTCAGCGATCTGTCTATTT
CGTTCATCCATAGTTGCCTGACTCCCCGTCGTGTAGATAACTACGATACGGGAGGGCTTACCATCTGGCC
CCAGTGCTGCAATGATACCGCGAGACCCACGCTCACCGGCTCCAGATTTATCAGCAATAAACCAGCCAGC
CGGAAGGGCCGAGCGCAGAAGTGGTCCTGCAACTTTATCCGCCTCCATCCAGTCTATTAATTGTTGCCGG
GAAGCTAGAGTAAGTAGTTCGCCAGTTAATAGTTTGCGCAACGTTGTTGCCATTGCTACAGGCATCGTGG
TGTCACGCTCGTCGTTTGGTATGGCTTCATTCAGCTCCGGTTCCCAACGATCAAGGCGAGTTACATGATC
CCCCATGTTGTGCAAAAAAGCGGTTAGCTCCTTCGGTCCTCCGATCGTTGTCAGAAGTAAGTTGGCCGCA
GTGTTATCACTCATGGTTATGGCAGCACTGCATAATTCTCTTACTGTCATGCCATCCGTAAGATGCTTTT
CTGTGACTGGTGAGTACTCAACCAAGTCATTCTGAGAATAGTGTATGCGGCGACCGAGTTGCTCTTGCCC
GGCGTCAATACGGGATAATACCGCGCCACATAGCAGAACTTTAAAAGTGCTCATCATTGGAAAACGTTCT
TCGGGGCGAAAACTCTCAAGGATCTTACCGCTGTTGAGATCCAGTTCGATGTAACCCACTCGTGCACCCA
ACTGATCTTCAGCATCTTTTACTTTCACCAGCGTTTCTGGGTGAGCAAAAACAGGAAGGCAAAATGCCGC
AAAAAAGGGAATAAGGGCGACACGGAAATGTTGAATACTCATACTCTTCCTTTTTCAATATTATTGAAGC
ATTTATCAGGGTTATTGTCTCATGAGCGGATACATATTTGAATGTATTTAGAAAAATAAACAAATAGGGG
TTCCGCGCACATTTCCCCGAAAAGTGCCACCTG
[124 nt withheld, positions 8014-8137]
C
[91 nt withheld, positions 8139-8229]
A
[49 nt withheld, positions 8231-8279]
CCTTTGACGTTGGAGTCCACGTTCTTT
[37 nt withheld, positions 8307-8343]
ACCCTATCTCGGTCTATTCTTTTGATTTATAAGGGATTTTGCCGATTTCGGCCTATTGGTTAAAAAATGA
GCTGATTTAACAAAAATTTAACGCGAATTTTAACAAAATATTAACGCTTACAATTTAC
Features (pLannotate 1.2.2; 25 found; start..end, strand, type, name):
     10..389     +  enhancer       CMV enhancer: human cytomegalovirus immediate early enhancer
    390..593     +  promoter       CMV promoter: human cytomegalovirus (CMV) immediate early promoter
    589..622     +  LTR            5' LTR (truncated) (fragment): truncated 5' long terminal repeat (LTR) from HIV-1
    638..656     +  promoter       T7 promoter: promoter for bacteriophage T7 RNA polymerase
    737..799     +  sig_peptide    Igκ leader: leader sequence from mouse immunoglobulin κ light chain
    801..818     +  protein_bind   attB1 (fragment): mutant version of attB; core recombination site for the Gateway® BP reaction BP Clonase™
    923..1525    +  CDS            OPR (fragment): OPR_OCTVU - Also known as OTR From Octopus vulgaris (Common octopus).
   1544..2266    +  CDS            cEGFP: cEGFP is a basic (constitutively fluorescent) green fluorescent protein published in 2008, derived from Aequorea victoria.
   2264..2494    +  CDS            OPR (fragment): OPR_OCTVU - Also known as OTR From Octopus vulgaris (Common octopus).
   2670..3255    +  misc_feature   IRES2: internal ribosome entry site (IRES) of the encephalomyocarditis virus (EMCV)
   3256..3963    +  CDS            mCherry: mCherry is a basic (constitutively fluorescent) red fluorescent protein published in 2004, derived from Discosoma sp.. It is reported to be a very rapidly-maturing monomer with low acid sensitivity.
   3964..4014    +  CDS            K-Ras (fragment): human small GTPase proto-oncoprotein
   4054..4200    +  CDS            PDGFRβ TM domain: transmembrane domain from platelet derived growth factor receptor beta
   4228..4452    +  polyA_signal   bGH poly(A) signal: bovine growth hormone polyadenylation signal
   4456..4474    +  promoter       SV40 promoter (fragment): SV40 enhancer and early promoter
   4584..5172    -  rep_origin     ori: high-copy-number ColE1/pMB1/pBR322/pUC origin of replication
   5394..5410    +  polyA_signal   bGH poly(A) signal (fragment): bovine growth hormone polyadenylation signal
   5501..5548    -  polyA_signal   HSV TK poly(A) signal: herpes simplex virus thymidine kinase polyadenylation signal (Cole and Stacy, 1985)
   5607..5759    -  CDS            ble (fragment): BLE_KLEPN - Experimental evidence at protein level: Swiss-Prot protein existence level 1. Binding protein with a strong affinity to the bleomycin family of antibiotics. Binds to CL990; an antimitotic-antibiotic compound. From Klebsiella pneumoniae.
   5780..6574    -  CDS            NeoR/KanR: aminoglycoside phosphotransferase from Tn5; aph(3')-II (or nptII); confers resistance to neomycin, kanamycin, and G418 (Geneticin®)
   6609..6962    -  promoter       SV40 promoter: SV40 enhancer and early promoter
   6964..6981    -  promoter       AmpR promoter (fragment): bla
   7022..7882    -  CDS            AmpR: β-lactamase; bla; confers resistance to ampicillin, carbenicillin, and related antibiotics
   7883..7987    -  promoter       AmpR promoter: bla
   8014..8442    +  rep_origin     f1 ori (sequence partly withheld): f1 bacteriophage origin of replication; arrow indicates direction of (+) strand synthesis
