[The description below was written by a language model from this plasmid's Addgene catalogue record and pLannotate feature annotations shown in this document.]
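Description:
pDisplay-GRAB_OTmut is a mammalian expression plasmid built on the Invitrogen pDisplay backbone that encodes GRAB_OTmut, the control version of a genetically encoded, GPCR-activation-based fluorescent sensor for oxytocin. It is maintained in E. coli at high copy through a ColE1/pUC-type origin with ampicillin selection (AmpR, β-lactamase). The backbone also carries an f1 origin and an SV40 promoter-driven NeoR/KanR cassette with an HSV TK polyadenylation signal, which could allow G418 selection in mammalian cells.

Expression is driven by the CMV enhancer and promoter, and a T7 promoter lies just upstream of the coding region. The open reading frame begins with the mouse Igκ leader from pDisplay, which directs the protein into the secretory pathway. It continues with an oxytocin receptor scaffold split into two segments by an EGFP-derived fluorescent module, the typical GRAB layout in which the fluorescent protein sits within the receptor. The catalogue gives the insert species as bovine. The automated annotation labels the receptor fragments by similarity to an octopus oxytocin-type receptor, which is probably a homology match rather than the true source. The record does not say which change makes this the "mut" control, although such controls are generally used to show that sensor signals depend on ligand. Downstream, an EMCV IRES2 drives mCherry fused to a K-Ras fragment, presumably a membrane-targeting motif, giving a red marker of expressing cells. An annotated PDGFRβ transmembrane domain from pDisplay follows and appears to be a backbone remnant, and the bGH polyadenylation signal terminates the transcript. The plasmid is used as a control alongside the functional oxytocin sensor in cultured mammalian cells.
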