Addgene plasmid #185385: pDisplay-GRAB_OTmut
Purpose: Expresses the genetically-encoded fluorescent oxytocin(OT) control sensor GRAB_OTmut in mammalian cells
Depositing lab: Yulong Li. Publication: A genetically encoded sensor measures temporal oxytocin release from different neuronal compartments. Qian T, Wang H, Wang P, Geng L, Mei L, Osakada T, Wang L, Tang Y, Kania A, Grinevich V, Stoop R, Lin D, Luo M, Li Y. Nat Biotechnol. 2023 Jan 2. doi: 10.1038/s41587-022-01561-2. PubMed 36593404.
Backbone
  Vector backbone: pDisplay
  Backbone manufacturer: Invitrogen
  Backbone size w/o insert (bp): 6546
  Vector type: Mammalian Expression
Growth in bacteria
  Bacterial resistance: Ampicillin, 100 μg/mL
  Growth temperature: 37°C
  Growth strain: DH5alpha
  Copy number: High Copy
Gene/Insert
  Gene/Insert name: GPCR activation based oxytocin control sensor GRAB_OTmut
  Species: B. taurus (bovine)
  Insert size (bp): 1926
  Promoter: CMV
  Cloning method: Gibson Cloning
  Sequencing primers: 5′ ATGGGCGGTAGGCGTGTA; 3′ CCTCACATTGCCAAAAGACG
Terms and licenses: Academic/Nonprofit Terms; Industry Terms: Not Available to Industry
Depositor comments: Please visit https://www.biorxiv.org/content/10.1101/2022.02.10.480016v1.full for bioRxiv preprint.
How to cite: pDisplay-GRAB_OTmut was a gift from Yulong Li (Addgene plasmid # 185385 ; http://n2t.net/addgene:185385 ; RRID:Addgene_185385)
